Addgene plasmid #99775: TPX1
Purpose: Expresses S. meditearranea TPX1
Depositing lab: Phillip Newmark. Depositing organization: University of Illinois at Urbana-Champaign. Publication: A premeiotic function for boule in the planarian Schmidtea mediterranea. Iyer H, Issigonis M, Sharma PP, Extavour CG, Newmark PA. Proc Natl Acad Sci U S A. 2016 Jun 21;113(25):E3509-18. doi: 10.1073/pnas.1521341113. Epub 2016 Jun 2. PubMed 27330085.
Backbone
  Vector backbone: pJC53.2
  Vector type: Bacterial Expression
Growth in bacteria
  Bacterial resistance: Kanamycin, 50 μg/mL
  Growth temperature: 37°C
  Growth strain: DH5alpha
  Copy number: Unknown
Gene/Insert
  Gene/Insert name: TPX1
  Cloning method: Restriction Enzyme; 5′ cloning site unknown (unknown if destroyed); 3′ cloning site unknown (unknown if destroyed)
Terms and licenses: Academic/Nonprofit Terms; Industry Terms: Not Available to Industry
Depositor comments: Addgene Note: These plasmids were generated for in vitro transcription and may not be suitable for overexpression studies. The inserts were amplified from cDNA and may differ from NCBI reference sequences.
How to cite: TPX1 was a gift from Phillip Newmark (Addgene plasmid # 99775 ; http://n2t.net/addgene:99775 ; RRID:Addgene_99775)
