[The description below was written by a language model from this plasmid's Addgene catalogue record and pLannotate feature annotations shown in this document.]
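Description:
TPX1 is a bacterial plasmid built on the pJC53.2 backbone that carries a cDNA-derived fragment of the TPX1 gene from the planarian Schmidtea mediterranea. Although it is catalogued as a bacterial expression vector, the depositor's note says plasmids in this set were made for in vitro transcription and may not suit overexpression studies. It also notes that the inserts were amplified from cDNA and may differ from reference sequences. The plasmid is maintained in E. coli through a high-copy ColE1/pUC-type origin and is selected with kanamycin via a neo/nptII gene. The sequenced 4,032 nt record also contains an intact AmpR (β-lactamase) coding sequence, with only a fragment of its promoter annotated. Fragments of the Tn5 transposase gene and of an M13 origin are also annotated, and these are probably remnants of how the backbone was assembled.

The insert itself is not annotated in the feature table. It presumably occupies the roughly 800 nt unannotated interval between two converging sets of phage promoters, and the record gives no cloning sites. On one side, T7 and T3 promoters point inward. On the other side, SP6 and T7 promoters point inward on the opposite strand. A T7 terminator sits just outside each promoter pair, oriented to stop transcripts arriving from the far side. This symmetric layout lets T3 or SP6 polymerase produce single-stranded RNA of one or the other polarity, such as riboprobes for in situ hybridization. The two opposing T7 promoters transcribe both strands together, which yields double-stranded RNA for RNA interference. The record does not state which promoter gives the antisense strand. These uses follow from the architecture and are not stated in the record, but they fit the associated study of germ cell development in planarians.
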