Features (pLannotate 1.2.2; 12 found; start..end, strand, type, name):
      1..48      -  terminator     T7 terminator: transcription terminator for bacteriophage T7 RNA polymerase
     62..80      +  promoter       T7 promoter: promoter for bacteriophage T7 RNA polymerase
     84..102     +  promoter       T3 promoter: promoter for bacteriophage T3 RNA polymerase
    911..929     -  promoter       SP6 promoter: promoter for bacteriophage SP6 RNA polymerase
    933..951     -  promoter       T7 promoter: promoter for bacteriophage T7 RNA polymerase
    965..1012    +  terminator     T7 terminator: transcription terminator for bacteriophage T7 RNA polymerase
   1195..1783    -  rep_origin     ori: high-copy-number ColE1/pMB1/pBR322/pUC origin of replication
   1954..2814    -  CDS            AmpR: β-lactamase; bla; confers resistance to ampicillin, carbenicillin, and related antibiotics
   2815..2831    -  promoter       AmpR promoter (fragment): bla
   2835..3626    -  CDS            neo: KKA2_KLEPN - Also known as kan, nptII. Experimental evidence at protein level: Swiss-Prot protein existence level 1. Resistance to kanamycin, neomycin, paromomycin, ribostamycin, butirosin and gentamicin B. From Klebsiella pneumoniae.
   3658..3957    -  CDS            tnpA (fragment): TN5P_ECOLX - Also known as tnp. Experimental evidence at protein level: Swiss-Prot protein existence level 1. Mediates transposition of transposon Tn5 by a 'cut and paste' mechanism. First, the monomeric transposase binds the 19 bp inverted DNA repeats flanking the transposon. Then, dimerization of the DNA- bound transposase creates a synaptic DNA complex. After nicking of the first DNA strand, excision of the transposon proceeds through a series of intermediates. The transposase then mediates the insertion of the transposon at a new site by strand transfer. The activity of the wild- type tran
   3960..4026    -  rep_origin     M13 ori (fragment): M13 bacteriophage origin of replication; arrow indicates direction of (+) strand synthesis
>Addgene plasmid #99775 | TPX1 | addgene full sequence | sequence record 194242 | Addgene NGS Result
CAAAAAACCCCTCAAGACCCGTTTAGAGGCCCCAAGGGGTTATGCTAGGCGCGCCGGATCCTAATACGAC
TCACTATAGGGAGAATTAACCCTCACTAAAGGGAGACCTTTGGAGTTGCTGTCGAGATTGATCGGCTATC
ACAAATTGCAATTGGTTAATTTCTATTCCTATATCGTTGGGTTTCTCAACATCCGCACGGCCGACGTGAC
AAACTTGCTGGTATATGCCGCCCAGGCGAGCCATGAATTCGTGTCACCTGATGACATTCAGCCGGTTGTC
AAGATGATTGCCGATCAATTCGCGATTGACGGGATATCCGAGCAGGGAATCGCGTTGGGATTGAACTCGA
TCCGTGAGATCTGCGTACGGTGTCCCCATGCAATGCCAGATGAGCTGCTGGCACCGTTGCTAGAGTTCAT
TAAGCATCGAGACAAAAATGTCATCTCTGCTGCCAGATCTCTGCTGAGACTGTATCGAGAGATCAATCCC
GCTATGTTACCGAAATCATTGCAAGGCCGACCGACCGAAGCTACAGTTGATGTTGGTGTTCGAGGAGATG
CGGCTCGGTTGCCAACGGCTTTCGGTGTGTTGAATTCGGTGGCGTTCATTCCCGGGGCAGAAATCATTGA
GAAGGAACAAGCAGAGGAAGGGGCCCAGGAGGACGAGGAATATGAGTCCTGCAGTGACATCAGCGACGAA
GAGGAATACGAAGATTGGGTTGATATTCAGCAGTCGGACGAGGAAGAAATGCCCGACCCGAAGGAGTTGC
GAGACCCGGAAGAAAGACGGAAACTCGCCGAAGAGATGTCGTATAGCCACACTTTCACTGACGAGGAGCA
TTTGGCTATCAAAAAGCATCTACTAAAGAAAAAAGAGATAGGAGCAAGCAAAAACCGAAAGAAGGTCACT
TCTATAGTGTCACCTAAATCTCCCTATAGTGAGTCGTATTAGGATCCGGCGCGCCTAGCATAACCCCTTG
GGGCCTCTAAACGGGTCTTGAGGGGTTTTTTGACGCGTGCTTCCTCGCTCACTGACTCGCTGCGCTCGGT
CGTTCGGCTGCGGCGAGCGGTATCAGCTCACTCAAAGGCGGTAATACGGTTATCCACAGAATCAGGGGAT
AACGCAGGAAAGAACATGTGAGCAAAAGGCCAGCAAAAGGCCAGGAACCGTAAAAAGGCCGCGTTGCTGG
CGTTTTTCCATAGGCTCCGCCCCCCTGACGAGCATCACAAAAATCGACGCTCAAGTCAGAGGTGGCGAAA
CCCGACAGGACTATAAAGATACCAGGCGTTTCCCCCTGGAAGCTCCCTCGTGCGCTCTCCTGTTCCGACC
CTGCCGCTTACCGGATACCTGTCCGCCTTTCTCCCTTCGGGAAGCGTGGCGCTTTCTCATAGCTCACGCT
GTAGGTATCTCAGTTCGGTGTAGGTCGTTCGCTCCAAGCTGGGCTGTGTGCACGAACCCCCCGTTCAGCC
CGACCGCTGCGCCTTATCCGGTAACTATCGTCTTGAGTCCAACCCGGTAAGACACGACTTATCGCCACTG
GCAGCAGCCACTGGTAACAGGATTAGCAGAGCGAGGTATGTAGGCGGTGCTACAGAGTTCTTGAAGTGGT
GGCCTAACTACGGCTACACTAGAAGAACAGTATTTGGTATCTGCGCTCTGCTGAAGCCAGTTACCTTCGG
AAAAAGAGTTGGTAGCTCTTGATCCGGCAAACAAACCACCGCTGGTAGCGGTGGTTTTTTTGTTTGCAAG
CAGCAGATTACGCGCAGAAAAAAAGGATCTCAAGAAGATCCTTTGATCTTTTCTACGGGGTCTGACGCTC
AGTGGAACGAAAACTCACGTTAAGGGATTTTGGTCATGAGATTATCAAAAAGGATCTTCACCTAGATCCT
TTTAAATTAAAAATGAAGTTTTAAATCAATCTAAAGTATATATGAGTAAACTTGGTCTGACAGTTACCAA
TGCTTAATCAGTGAGGCACCTATCTCAGCGATCTGTCTATTTCGTTCATCCATAGTTGCCTGGCTCCCCG
TCGTGTAGATAACTACGATACGGGAGGGCTTACCATCTGGCCCCAGTGCTGCAATGATACCGCGAGACCC
ACGCTCACCGGCTCCAGATTTATCAGCAATAAACCAGCCAGCCGGAAGGGCCGAGCGCAGAAGTGGTCCT
GCAACTTTATCCGCCTCCATCCAGTCTATTAATTGTTGCCGGGAAGCTAGAGTAAGTAGTTCGCCAGTTA
ATAGTTTGCGCAACGTTGTTGCCATTGCTACAGGCATCGTGGTGTCACGCTCGTCGTTTGGTATGGCTTC
ATTCAGCTCCGGTTCCCAACGATCAAGGCGAGTTACATGATCCCCCATGTTGTGCAAAAAAGCGGTTAGC
TCCTTCGGTCCTCCGATCGTTGTCAGAAGTAAGTTGGCCGCAGTGTTATCACTCATGGTTATGGCAGCAC
TGCATAATTCTCTTACTGTCATGCCATCCGTAAGATGCTTTTCTGTGACTGGTGAGTACTCAACCAAGTC
ATTCTGAGAATAGTGTATGCGGCGACCGAGTTGCTCTTGCCCGGCGTCAATACGGGATAATACCGCGCCA
CATAGCAGAACTTTAAAAGTGCTCATCATTGGAAAACGTTCTTCGGGGCGAAAACTCTCAAGGATCTTAC
CGCTGTTGAGATCCAGTTCGATGTAACCCACTCGTGCACCCAACTGATCTTCAGCATCTTTTACTTTCAC
CAGCGTTTCTGGGTGAGCAAAAACAGGAAGGCAAAATGCCGCAAAAAAGGGAATAAGGGCGACACGGAAA
TGTTGAATACTCATACTCTTCCTTTTTCAATTCAGAAGAACTCGTCAAGAAGGCGATAGAAGGCGATGCG
CTGCGAATCGGGAGCGGCGATACCGTAAAGCACGAGGAAGCGGTCAGCCCATTCGCCGCCAAGCTCTTCA
GCAATATCACGGGTAGCCAACGCTATGTCCTGATAGCGGTCCGCCACACCCAGCCGGCCACAGTCGATGA
ATCCAGAAAAGCGGCCATTTTCCACCATGATATTCGGCAAGCAGGCATCGCCATGGGTCACGACGAGATC
CTCGCCGTCGGGCATGCGCGCCTTGAGCCTGGCGAACAGTTCGGCTGGCGCGAGCCCCTGATGCTCTTCG
TCCAGATCATCCTGATCGACAAGACCGGCTTCCATCCGAGTACGTGCTCGCTCGATGCGATGTTTCGCTT
GGTGGTCGAATGGGCAGGTAGCCGGATCAAGCGTATGCAGCCGCCGCATTGCATCAGCCATGATGGATAC
TTTCTCGGCAGGAGCAAGGTGGGATGACAGGAGATCCTGCCCCGGCACTTCGCCCAATAGCAGCCAGTCC
CTTCCCGCTTCAGTGACAACGTCGAGCACAGCTGCGCAAGGAACGCCCGTCGTGGCCAGCCACGATAGCC
GCGCTGCCTCGTCCTGCAGTTCATTCAGGGCACCGGACAGGTCGGTCTTGACAAAAAGAACCGGGCGCCC
CTGCGCTGACAGCCGGAACACGGCGGCATCAGAGCAGCCGATTGTCTGTTGTGCCCAGTCATAGCCGAAT
AGCCTCTCCACCCAAGCGGCCGGAGAACCTGCGTGCAATCCATCTTGTTCAATCATGCGAAACGATCCTC
ATCCTGTCTCTTGATCAGATCTTGATCCCCTGCGCCATCAGATCATTGGCGGCAAGAAAGCCATCCAGTT
TACTTTGCAGGGCTTCCCAACCTTACCAGAGGGCGCCCCAGCTGGCAATTCCGGTTCGCTTGCTGTCCAT
AAAACCGCCCAGTCTAGCTATCGCCATGTAAGCCCACTGCAAGCTACCTGCTTTCTCTTTGCGCTTGCGT
TTTCCCTTGTCCAGATAGCCCAGTAGCTGACATTCATCCGGGGTCAGCACCGTTTCTGCGGACTGGCTTT
CTACGTGTTCCGCTTCCTTTAGCAGCCCTTGCGCCCTGAATTTTGTTAAAATTCGCGTTAAATTTTTGTT
AAATCAGCTCATTTTTTAACCAATAGGCCGAAATCGACGCGT
